>Addgene plasmid #110146 | pTKan-p35S::Csy4-pNOS::cogRFP (C134, JBEI-15901) | addgene full sequence | sequence record 212902 | Addgene NGS Result
GTCTCCGGTTCTAGTCGCAAGTATTCTACTTTATGCGACTAAAACACGCGACAAGAAAACGCCAGGAAAA
GGGCAGGGCGGCAGCCTGTCGCGTAACTTAGGACTTGTGCGACATGTCGTTTTCAGAAGACGGCTGCACT
GAACGTCAGAAGCCGACTGCACTATAGCAGCGGAGGGGTTGGATCAAAGTACTTTAAAGTACTTTGATCC
CGAGGGGAACCCTGTGGTTGGCATGCACATACAAATGGACGAACGGATAAACCTTTTCACGCCCTTTTAA
ATATCCGATTATTCTAATAAACGCTCTTTTCTCTTAGGTTTACCCGCCAATATATCCTGTCAAACACTGA
TAGTTTAAACTGAAGGCGGGAAACGACAATCTGATCCAAGCTCAAGCTGCTCTAGCCAATACGCAAACCG
CCTCTCCCCGCGCGTTGGCCGATTCATTAATGCAGCTGGCACGACAGGTTTCCCGACTGGAAAGCGGGCA
GTGAGCGCAACGCAATTAATGTGAGTTAGCTCACTCATTAGGCACCCCAGGCTTTACACTTTATGCTTCC
GGCTCGTATGTTGTGTGGAATTGTGAGCGGATAACAATTTCACACAGGAAACAGCTATGACATGATTACG
AATTCGAGCTCGGTACCCGGGGATCCTCTAGAGGGCCCGGGACGTCCGCGGAGATCTACGCGTGTCGACT
CGAGCGGCCGCCAGTGTGATGGATATCTGCAGAATTCAGGCATGGAGTCAAAGATTCAAATAGAGGACCT
AACAGAACTCGCCGTAAAGACTGGCGAACAGTTCATACAGAGTCTCTTACGACTCAATGACAAGAAGAAA
ATCTTCGTCAACATGGTGGAGCACGACACACTTGTCTACTCCAAAAATATCAAAGATACAGTCTCAGAAG
ACCAAAGGGCAATTGAGACTTTTCAACAAAGGGTAATATCCGGAAACCTCCTCGGATTCCATTGCCCAGC
TATCTGTCACTTTATTGTGAAGATAGTGGAAAAGGAAGGTGGCTCCTACAAATGCCATCATTGCGATAAA
GGAAAGGCCATCGTTGAAGATGCCTCTGCCGACAGTGGTCCCAAAGATGGACCCCCACCCACGAGGAGCA
TCGTGGAAAAAGAAGACGTTCCAACCACGTCTTCAAAGCAAGTGGATTGATGTGATATCTCCACTGACGT
AAGGGATGACGCACAATCCCACTATCCTTCGCAAGACCCTTCCTCTATATAAGGAAGTTCATTTCATTTG
GAGAGAACACGGGGGACTCCTAGGGCTAGCCTGTTATCAACAAGTTTGTACAAAAAAGCAGGCTTCATGG
CTCCAAAAAAGAAAAGAAAGGTTGCTAGCGACCATTACTTAGATATTAGATTGAGACCAGACCCAGAGTT
CCCTCCAGCACAGTTGATGTCAGTGTTATTCGGAAAATTGCACCAAGCTTTGGTTGCACAAGGTGGAGAT
AGAATTGGTGTGAGTTTTCCTGATTTGGACGAGTCTAGGTCAAGATTGGGAGAAAGGTTAAGAATCCATG
CTTCAGCAGATGACCTTAGGGCTTTGTTAGCAAGACCTTGGTTAGAGGGTCTTAGAGATCATTTGCAGTT
CGGAGAACCAGCTGTTGTGCCACACCCTACACCATATAGACAAGTTTCTAGAGTGCAGGCAAAATCAAAT
CCTGAGAGACTTAGAAGGAGATTGATGAGGAGACACGACTTATCTGAAGAGGAAGCTAGGAAGAGAATAC
CTGATACCGTTGCTAGAGCACTTGACTTGCCATTTGTGACTTTGAGAAGTCAATCCACTGGTCAGCATTT
TAGGTTATTCATTAGACACGGACCACTTCAAGTTACTGCAGAGGAGGGAGGATTCACCTGTTATGGATTG
AGTAAGGGAGGATTCGTGCCTTGGTTCTGACACCCAACTTTTCTATACAAAGTTGACTGACTAACTAGGA
TGAGCTAAGCTAGCTATATCATCAATTTATGTATTACACATAATATCGCACTCAGTCTTTCATCTACGGC
AATGTACCAGCTGATATAATCAGTTATTGAAATATTTCTGAATTTAAACTTGCATCAATAAATTTATGTT
TTTGCTTGGACTATAATACCTGACTTGTTATTTTATCAATAAATATTTAAACTATATTTCTTTCAAGATG
GGAATTAACATCTACAAATTGCCTTTTCTTATCGACCATGTACCCCGGGTACCAAGCTTCTCGAGGATAC
ATGAGAATTAAGGGAGTCACGTTATGACCCCCGCCGATGACGCGGGACAAGCCGTTTTACGTTTGGAACT
GACAGAACCGCAACGTTGAAGGAGCCACTGAGCCGCGGGTTTCTGGAGTTTAATGAGCTAAGCACATACG
TCAGAAACCATTATTGCGCGTTCAAAAGTCGCCTAAGGTCACTATCAGCTAGCAAATATTTCTTGTCAAA
AATGCTCCACTGACGTTCCATAAATTCCCCTCGGTATCCAATTAGAGTCTCATATTCACTCTCAACTCGA
TCGAGGGGATCTACCTAGGACAACTTTGTATAATAAAGTTGGCCGTTCACTGCCGTATAGGCAGCTAAGA
AATATGGCCTCCTCCGAGAACGTCATCACCGAGTTCATGCGCTTCAAGGTGCGCATGGAGGGCACCGTGA
ACGGCCACGAGTTCGAGATCGAGGGCGAGGGCGAGGGCCGCCCCTACGAGGGCCACAACACCGTGAAGCT
GAAGGTGACCAAGGGCGGCCCCCTGCCCTTCGCCTGGGACATCCTGTCCCCCCAGTTCCAGTACGGCTCC
AAGGTGTACGTGAAGCACCCCGCCGACATCCCCGACTACAAGAAGCTGTCCTTCCCCGAGGGCTTCAAGT
GGGAGCGCGTGATGAACTTCGAGGACGGCGGCGTGGCGACCGTGACCCAGGACTCCTCCCTGCAGGACGG
CTGCTTCATCTACAAGGTGAAGTTCATCGGCGTGAACTTCCCCTCCGACGGCCCCGTGATGCAGAAGAAG
ACCATGGGCTGGGAGGCCTCCACCGAGCGCCTGTACCCCCGCGACGGCGTGCTGAAGGGCGAGACCCACA
AGGCCCTGAAGCTGAAGGACGGCGGCCACTACCTGGTGGAGTTCAAGTCCATCTACATGGCCAAGAAGCC
CGTGCAGCTGCCCGGCTACTACTACGTGGACGCCAAGCTGGACATCACCTCCCACAACGAGGACTACACC
ATCGTGGAGCAGTACGAGCGCACCGAGGGCCGCCACCACCTGTTCCTGGACCCAGCTTTCTTGTACAAAG
TGGTTGATAACAGCGCTGAGCTCTAGCACGTGCGGGCCTGAATTCCAGCACACTGGCGGCCGTTACTAGT
GGATCCGAGCTCGGTACCAAGCTTGATGCAGAGCTTTCGTTCGTATCATCGGTTTCGACAACGTTCGTCA
AGTTCAATGCATCAGTTTCATTGCGCACACACCAGAATCCTACTGAGTTTGAGTATTATGGCATTGGGAA
AACTGTTTTTCTTGTACCATTTGTTGTGCTTGTAATTTACTGTGTTTTTTATTCGGTTTTCGCTATCGAA
CTGTGAAATGGAAATGGATGGAGAAGAGTTAATGAATGATATGGTCCTTTTGTTCATTCTCAAATTAATA
TTATTTGTTTTTTCTCTTATTTGTTGTGTGTTGAATTTGAAATTATAAGAGATATGCAAACATTTTGTTT
TGAGTAAAAATGTGTCAAATCGTGGCCTCTAATGACCGAAGTTAATATGAGGAGTAAAACACTTGTAGTT
GTACCATTATGCTTATTCACTAGGCAACAAATATATTTTCAGACCTAGAAAAGCTGCAAATGTTACTGAA
TACAAGTATGTCCTCTTGTGTTTTAGACATTTATGAACTTTCCTTTATGTAATTTTCCAGAATCCTTGTC
AGATTCTAATCATTGCTTTATAATTATAGTTATACTCATGGATTTGTAGTTGAGTATGAAAATATTTTTT
AATGCATTTTATGACTTGCCAATTGATTGACAACATGCATCAAGCTTGGCACTGGCCGTCGTTTTACAAC
GTCGTGACTGGGAAAACCCTGGCGTTACCCAACTTAATCGCCTTGCAGCACATCCCCCTTTCGCCAGCTG
GCGTAATAGCGAAGAGGCCCGCACCGATCGCCCTTCCCAACAGTTGCGCAGCCTGAATGGCGAATGCTAG
AGCAGCTTGCCAATCGAGGCCGACCAACCGCAAGCGTTGTCAGTGTTGCAAAGCGCTCTGTGTGGGCCTA
CTTTAATTGCTTCCAGTGTTAAATTGGCGAAAGGCAATAATATCGCAAAATATTGTGTTGTAAAATGTAA
TTATGTTTTAATTTCATGGAAATGTTTGAGCATAATTTTTATTAATGTACTAAATTACTGTTTTGTTAAA
TGCAATTTTGCTTTCTCGGGATTTTAATATCAAAATCTATTTAGAAATACACAATATTTTGTTGCAGGCT
TGCTGGAGAATCGATCTGCTATCATAAAAATTACAAAAAAATTTTATTTGCCTCAATTATTTTAGGATTG
GTATTAAGGACGCTTAAATTATTTGTCGGGTCACTACGCATCATTGTGATTGAGAAGATCAGCGATACGA
AATATTCGTAGTACTATCGATAATTTATTTGAAAATTCATAAGAAAAGCAAACGTTACATGAATTGATGA
AACAATACAAAGACAGATAAAGCCACGCACATTTAGGATATTGGCCGAGATTACTGAATATTGAGTAAGA
TCACGGAATTTCTGACAGGAGCATGTCTTCAATTCAGCCCAAATGGCAGTTGAAATACTCAAACCGCCCC
ATATGCAGGAGCGGATCATTCATTGTTTGTTTGGTTGCCTTTGCCAACATGGGAGTCCAAGGTTTCAGGG
AAGCTGGAATTCCGGGGTGGGCGAAGAACTCCAGCATGAGATCCCCGCGCTGGAGGATCATCCAGCCGGC
GTCCCGGAAAACGATTCCGAAGCCCAACCTTTCATAGAAGGCGGCGGTGGAATCGAAATCTCGTGATGGC
AGGTTGGGCGTCGCTTGGTCGGTCATTTCGAACCCCAGAGTCCCGCTCAGAAGAACTCGTCAAGAAGGCG
ATAGAAGGCGATGCGCTGCGAATCGGGAGCGGCGATACCGTAAAGCACGAGGAAGCGGTCAGCCCATTCG
CCGCCAAGCTCTTCAGCAATATCACGGGTAGCCAACGCTATGTCCTGATAGCGGTCCGCCACACCCAGCC
GGCCACAGTCGATGAATCCAGAAAAGCGGCCATTTTCCACCATGATATTCGGCAAGCAGGCATCGCCATG
GGTCACGACGAGATCCTCGCCGTCGGGCATGCGCGCCTTGAGCCTGGCGAACAGTTCGGCTGGCGCGAGC
CCCTGATGCTCTTCGTCCAGATCATCCTGATCGACAAGACCGGCTTCCATCCGAGTACGTGCTCGCTCGA
TGCGATGTTTCGCTTGGTGGTCGAATGGGCAGGTAGCCGGATCAAGCGTATGCAGCCGCCGCATTGCATC
AGCCATGATGGATACTTTCTCGGCAGGAGCAAGGTGAGATGACAGGAGATCCTGCCCCGGCACTTCGCCC
AATAGCAGCCAGTCCCTTCCCGCTTCAGTGACAACGTCGAGCACAGCTGCGCAAGGAACGCCCGTCGTGG
CCAGCCACGATAGCCGCGCTGCCTCGTCCTGGAGTTCATTCAGGGCACCGGACAGGTCGGTCTTGACAAA
AAGAACCGGGCGCCCCTGCGCTGACAGCCGGAACACGGCGGCATCAGAGCAGCCGATTGTCTGTTGTGCC
CAGTCATAGCCGAATAGCCTCTCCACCCAAGCGGCCGGAGAACCTGCGTGCAATCCATCTTGTTCAATCA
TGCGAAACGATCCGGGGAATTCGCTAGAGTCGATTTGGTGTATCGAGATTGGTTATGAAATTCAGATGCT
AGTGTAATGTATTGGTAATTTGGGAAGATATAATAGGAAGCAAGGCTATTTATCCATTTCTGAAAAGGCG
AAATGGCGTCACCGCGAGCGTCACGCGCATTCCGTTCTTGCTGTAAAGCGTTGTTTGGTACACTTTTGAC
TAGCGAGGCTTGGCGTGTCAGCGTATCTATTCAAAAGTCGTTAATGGCTGCGGATCAAGAAAAAGTTGGA
ATAGAAACAGAATACCCGCGAAATTCAGGCCCGGTTGCCATGTCCTACACGCCGAAATAAACGACCAAAT
TAGTAGAAAAATAAAAACTGACTCGGATACTTACGTCACGTCTTGCGCACTGATTTGAAAAATCTCAATA
TAAACAAAGACGGCCACAAGAAAAAACCAAAACACCGATATTCATTAATCTTATCTAGTTTCTCAAAAAA
ATTCATATCTTCCACACGTGAAAATGCCAATTTCTCAGACCTACCTCGGCTCTGCGAAGGCCCCCGCTGG
TATCAAAAGTTTTTATTTCATCCGACATGGCGCGACCGACCTCAACGAGAAGGAAATTGTCGTGAACGGT
GAGAAGCTCTGGGGCGTGCAAGGTTCCGGAACGAACATCGGTCTCAATGCAAAAGGGGAACGCCAGGCTC
TGTTGGCCCCTCGAAATTCGGCGTTAATTCAGTACATTAAAAACGTCCGCAATGTGTTATTAAGTTGTCT
AAGCGTCAATTTGTTTACACCACAATATATCCTGCCACCAGCCAGCCAACAGCTCCCCGACCGGCAGCTC
GGCACAAAATCACCACTCGATACAGGCAGCCCATCAGTCCGGGACGGCGTCAGCGGGAGAGCCGTTGTAA
GGCGGCAGACTTTGCTCATGTTACCGATGCTATTCGGAAGAACGGCAACTAAGCTGCCGGGTTTGAAACA
CGGATGATCTCGCGGAGGGTAGCATGTTGATTGTAACGATGACAGAGCGTTGCTGCCTGTGATCAATTCG
GGCACGAACCCAGTGGACATAAGCCTGTTCGGTTCGTAAGCTGTAATGCAAGTAGCGTATGCGCTCACGC
AACTGGTCCAGAACCTTGACCGAACGCAGCGGTGGTAACGGCGCAGTGGCGGTTTTCATGGCTTGTTATG
ACTGTTTTTTTGGGGTACAGTCTATGCCTCGGGCATCCAAGCAGCAAGCGCGTTACGCCGTGGGTCGATG
TTTGATGTTATGGAGCAGCAACGATGTTACGCAGCAGGGCAGTCGCCCTAAAACAAAGTTAAACATCATG
GGGGAAGCGGTGATCGCCGAAGTATCGACTCAACTATCAGAGGTAGTTGGCGTCATCGAGCGCCATCTCG
AACCGACGTTGCTGGCCGTACATTTGTACGGCTCCGCAGTGGATGGCGGCCTGAAGCCACACAGTGATAT
TGATTTGCTGGTTACGGTGACCGTAAGGCTTGATGAAACAACGCGGCGAGCTTTGATCAACGACCTTTTG
GAAACTTCGGCTTCCCCTGGAGAGAGCGAGATTCTCCGCGCTGTAGAAGTCACCATTGTTGTGCACGACG
ACATCATTCCGTGGCGTTATCCAGCTAAGCGCGAACTGCAATTTGGAGAATGGCAGCGCAATGACATTCT
TGCAGGTATCTTCGAGCCAGCCACGATCGACATTGATCTGGCTATCTTGCTGACAAAAGCAAGAGAACAT
AGCGTTGCCTTGGTAGGTCCAGCGGCGGAGGAACTCTTTGATCCGGTTCCTGAACAGGATCTATTTGAGG
CGCTAAATGAAACCTTAACGCTATGGAACTCGCCGCCCGACTGGGCTGGCGATGAGCGAAATGTAGTGCT
TACGTTGTCCCGCATTTGGTACAGCGCAGTAACCGGCAAAATCGCGCCGAAGGATGTCGCTGCCGACTGG
GCAATGGAGCGCCTGCCGGCCCAGTATCAGCCCGTCATACTTGAAGCTAGACAGGCTTATCTTGGACAAG
AAGAAGATCGCTTGGCCTCGCGCGCAGATCAGTTGGAAGAATTTGTCCACTACGTGAAAGGCGAGATCAC
CAAGGTAGTCGGCAAATAATGTCTAGCTAGAAATTCGTTCAAGCCGACGCCGCTTCGCGGCGCGGCTTAA
CTCAAGCGTTAGATGCACTAAGCACATAATTGCTCACAGCCAAACTATCAGGTCAAGTCTGCTTTTATTA
TTTTTAAGCGTGCATAATAAGCCCTACACAAATTGGGAGATATATCATGCATGACCAAAATCCCTTAACG
TGAGTTTTCGTTCCACTGAGCGTCAGACCCCGTAGAAAAGATCAAAGGATCTTCTTGAGATCCTTTTTTT
CTGCGCGTAATCTGCTGCTTGCAAACAAAAAAACCACCGCTACCAGCGGTGGTTTGTTTGCCGGATCAAG
AGCTACCAACTCTTTTTCCGAAGGTAACTGGCTTCAGCAGAGCGCAGATACCAAATACTGTCCTTCTAGT
GTAGCCGTAGTTAGGCCACCACTTCAAGAACTCTGTAGCACCGCCTACATACCTCGCTCTGCTAATCCTG
TTACCAGTGGCTGCTGCCAGTGGCGATAAGTCGTGTCTTACCGGGTTGGACTCAAGACGATAGTTACCGG
ATAAGGCGCAGCGGTCGGGCTGAACGGGGGGTTCGTGCACACAGCCCAGCTTGGAGCGAACGACCTACAC
CGAACTGAGATACCTACAGCGTGAGCTATGAGAAAGCGCCACGCTTCCCGAAGGGAGAAAGGCGGACAGG
TATCCGGTAAGCGGCAGGGTCGGAACAGGAGAGCGCACGAGGGAGCTTCCAGGGGGAAACGCCTGGTATC
TTTATAGTCCTGTCGGGTTTCGCCACCTCTGACTTGAGCGTCGATTTTTGTGATGCTCGTCAGGGGGGCG
GAGCCTATGGAAAAACGCCAGCAACGCGGCCTTTTTACGGTTCCTGGCCTTTTGCTGGCCTTTTGCTCAC
ATGTTCTTTCCTGCGTTATCCCCTGATTCTGTGGATAACCGTATTACCGCCTTTGAGTGAGCTGATACCG
CTCGCCGCAGCCGAACGACCGAGCGCAGCGAGTCAGTGAGCGAGGAAGCGGAAGAGCGCCTGATGCGGTA
TTTTCTCCTTACGCATCTGTGCGGTATTTCACACCGCATATGGTGCACTCTCAGTACAATCTGCTCTGAT
GCCGCATAGTTAAGCCAGTATACACTCCGCTATCGCTACGTGACTGGGTCATGGCTGCGCCCCGACACCC
GCCAACACCCGCTGACGCGCCCTGACGGGCTTGTCTGCTCCCGGCATCCGCTTACAGACAAGCTGTGACC
GTCTCCGGGAGCTGCATGTGTCAGAGGTTTTCACCGTCATCACCGAAACGCGCGAGGCAGGGTGCCTTGA
TGTGGGCGCCGGCGGTCGAGTGGCGACGGCGCGGCTTGTCCGCGCCCTGGTAGATTGCCTGGCCGTAGGC
CAGCCATTTTTGAGCGGCCAGCGGCCGCGATAGGCCGACGCGAAGCGGCGGGGCGTAGGGAGCGCAGCGA
CCGAAGGGTAGGCGCTTTTTGCAGCTCTTCGGCTGTGCGCTGGCCAGACAGTTATGCACAGGCCAGGCGG
GTTTTAAGAGTTTTAATAAGTTTTAAAGAGTTTTAGGCGGAAAAATCGCCTTTTTTCTCTTTTATATCAG
TCACTTACATGTGTGACCGGTTCCCAATGTACGGCTTTGGGTTCCCAATGTACGGGTTCCGGTTCCCAAT
GTACGGCTTTGGGTTCCCAATGTACGTGCTATCCACAGGAAAGAGACCTTTTCGACCTTTTTCCCCTGCT
AGGGCAATTTGCCCTAGCATCTGCTCCGTACATTAGGAACCGGCGGATGCTTCGCCCTCGATCAGGTTGC
GGTAGCGCATGACTAGGATCGGGCCAGCCTGCCCCGCCTCCTCCTTCAAATCGTACTCCGGCAGGTCATT
TGACCCGATCAGCTTGCGCACGGTGAAACAGAACTTCTTGAACTCTCCGGCGCTGCCACTGCGTTCGTAG
ATCGTCTTGAACAACCATCTGGCTTCTGCCTTGCCTGCGGCGCGGCGTGCCAGGCGGTAGAGAAAACGGC
CGATGCCGGGATCGATCAAAAAGTAATCGGGGTGAACCGTCAGCACGTCCGGGTTCTTGCCTTCTGTGAT
CTCGCGGTACATCCAATCAGCTAGCTCGATCTCGATGTACTCCGGCCGCCCGGTTTCGCTCTTTACGATC
TTGTAGCGGCTAATCAAGGCTTCACCCTCGGATACCGTCACCAGGCGGCCGTTCTTGGCCTTCTTCGTAC
GCTGCATGGCAACGTGCGTGGTGTTTAACCGAATGCAGGTTTCTACCAGGTCGTCTTTCTGCTTTCCGCC
ATCGGCTCGCCGGCAGAACTTGAGTACGTCCGCAACGTGTGGACGGAACACGCGGCCGGGCTTGTCTCCC
TTCCCTTCCCGGTATCGGTTCATGGATTCGGTTAGATGGGAAACCGCCATCAGTACCAGGTCGTAATCCC
ACACACTGGCCATGCCGGCCGGCCCTGCGGAAACCTCTACGTGCCCGTCTGGAAGCTCGTAGCGGATCAC
CTCGCCAGCTCGTCGGTCACGCTTCGACAGACGGAAAACGGCCACGTCCATGATGCTGCGACTATCGCGG
GTGCCCACGTCATAGAGCATCGGAACGAAAAAATCTGGTTGCTCGTCGCCCTTGGGCGGCTTCCTAATCG
ACGGCGCACCGGCTGCCGGCGGTTGCCGGGATTCTTTGCGGATTCGATCAGCGGCCGCTTGCCACGATTC
ACCGGGGCGTGCTTCTGCCTCGATGCGTTGCCGCTGGGCGGCCTGCGCGGCCTTCAACTTCTCCACCAGG
TCATCACCCAGCGCCGCGCCGATTTGTACCGGGCCGGATGGTTTGCGACCGCTCACGCCGATTCCTCGGG
CTTGGGGGTTCCAGTGCCATTGCAGGGCCGGCAGACAACCCAGCCGCTTACGCCTGGCCAACCGCCCGTT
CCTCCACACATGGGGCATTCCACGGCGTCGGTGCCTGGTTGTTCTTGATTTTCCATGCCGCCTCCTTTAG
CCGCTAAAATTCATCTACTCATTTATTCATTTGCTCATTTACTCTGGTAGCTGCGCGATGTATTCAGATA
GCAGCTCGGTAATGGTCTTGCCTTGGCGTACCGCGTACATCTTCAGCTTGGTGTGATCCTCCGCCGGCAA
CTGAAAGTTGACCCGCTTCATGGCTGGCGTGTCTGCCAGGCTGGCCAACGTTGCAGCCTTGCTGCTGCGT
GCGCTCGGACGGCCGGCACTTAGCGTGTTTGTGCTTTTGCTCATTTTCTCTTTACCTCATTAACTCAAAT
GAGTTTTGATTTAATTTCAGCGGCCAGCGCCTGGACCTCGCGGGCAGCGTCGCCCTCGGGTTCTGATTCA
AGAACGGTTGTGCCGGCGGCGGCAGTGCCTGGGTAGCTCACGCGCTGCGTGATACGGGACTCAAGAATGG
GCAGCTCGTACCCGGCCAGCGCCTCGGCAACCTCACCGCCGATGCGCGTGCCTTTGATCGCCCGCGACAC
GACAAAGGCCGCTTGTAGCCTTCCATCCGTGACCTCAATGCGCTGCTTAACCAGCTCCACCAGGTCGGCG
GTGGCCCATATGTCGTAAGGGCTTGGCTGCACCGGAATCAGCACGAAGTCGGCTGCCTTGATCGCGGACA
CAGCCAAGTCCGCCGCCTGGGGCGCTCCGTCGATCACTACGAAGTCGCGCCGGCCGATGGCCTTCACGTC
GCGGTCAATCGTCGGGCGGTCGATGCCGACAACGGTTAGCGGTTGATCTTCCCGCACGGCCGCCCAATCG
CGGGCACTGCCCTGGGGATCGGAATCGACTAACAGAACATCGGCCCCGGCGAGTTGCAGGGCGCGGGCTA
GATGGGTTGCGATGGTCGTCTTGCCTGACCCGCCTTTCTGGTTAAGTACAGCGATAACCTTCATGCGTTC
CCCTTGCGTATTTGTTTATTTACTCATCGCATCATATACGCAGCGACCGCATGACGCAAGCTGTTTTACT
CAAATACACATCACCTTTTTAGACGGCGGCGCTCGGTTTCTTCAGCGGCCAAGCTGGCCGGCCAGGCCGC
CAGCTTGGCATCAGACAAACCGGCCAGGATTTCATGCAGCCGCACGGTTGAGACGTGCGCGGGCGGCTCG
AACACGTACCCGGCCGCGATCATCTCCGCCTCGATCTCTTCGGTAATGAAAAACGGTTCGTCCTGGCCGT
CCTGGTGCGGTTTCATGCTTGTTCCTCTTGGCGTTCATTCTCGGCGGCCGCCAGGGCGTCGGCCTCGGTC
AATGCGTCCTCACGGAAGGCACCGCGCCGCCTGGCCTCGGTGGGCGTCACTTCCTCGCTGCGCTCAAGTG
CGCGGTACAGGGTCGAGCGATGCACGCCAAGCAGTGCAGCCGCCTCTTTCACGGTGCGGCCTTCCTGGTC
GATCAGCTCGCGGGCGTGCGCGATCTGTGCCGGGGTGAGGGTAGGGCGGGGGCCAAACTTCACGCCTCGG
GCCTTGGCGGCCTCGCGCCCGCTCCGGGTGCGGTCGATGATTAGGGAACGCTCGAACTCGGCAATGCCGG
CGAACACGGTCAACACCATGCGGCCGGCCGGCGTGGTGGTGTCGGCCCACGGCTCTGCCAGGCTACGCAG
GCCCGCGCCGGCCTCCTGGATGCGCTCGGCAATGTCCAGTAGGTCGCGGGTGCTGCGGGCCAGGCGGTCT
AGCCTGGTCACTGTCACAACGTCGCCAGGGCGTAGGTGGTCAAGCATCCTGGCCAGCTCCGGGCGGTCGC
GCCTGGTGCCGGTGATCTTCTCGGAAAACAGCTTGGTGCAGCCGGCCGCGTGCAGTTCGGCCCGTTGGTT
GGTCAAGTCCTGGTCGTCGGTGCTGACGCGGGCATAGCCCAGCAGGCCAGCGGCGGCGCTCTTGTTCATG
GCGTAAT
Features (pLannotate 1.2.2; 34 found; start..end, strand, type, name):
    318..342     -  misc_feature   RB T-DNA repeat: right border repeat from nopaline C58 T-DNA
    406..494     +  CDS            lacI (fragment): lac repressor; lacI; The lac repressor binds to the lac operator to inhibit transcription in E. coli. This inhibition can be relieved by adding lactose or isopropyl-β-D-thiogalactopyranoside (IPTG).
    507..528     +  protein_bind   CAP binding site: CAP binding activates transcription in the presence of cAMP. E. coli catabolite activator protein
    543..573     +  promoter       lac promoter: promoter for the E. coli lac operon
    577..599     +  protein_bind   lac operator (fragment): The lac repressor binds to the lac operator to inhibit transcription in E. coli. This inhibition can be relieved by adding lactose or isopropyl-β-D-thiogalactopyranoside (IPTG). lac repressor encoded by lacI
    630..663     +  misc_feature   MCS (fragment): pUC18/19 multiple cloning site
    924..1265    +  promoter       CaMV 35S promoter: strong constitutive promoter from cauliflower mosaic virus
   1300..1324    +  protein_bind   attB1: mutant version of attB; recombination site for the Gateway® BP reaction BP Clonase™
   1360..1917    +  CDS            cas6f: CAS6_PSEAB - Also known as csy4. Experimental evidence at protein level: Swiss-Prot protein existence level 1. CRISPR (clustered regularly interspaced short palindromic repeat) is an adaptive immune system that provides protection against mobile genetic elements (viruses, transposable elements and conjugative plasmids). CRISPR clusters contain sequences complementary to antecedent mobile elements and target invading nucleic acids. CRISPR clusters are transcribed and processed into CRISPR RNA (crRNA). Processes pre-crRNA into individual crRNA units. Absolutely required for crRNA production or s
   1925..1945    -  protein_bind   attB4: mutant version of attB; core recombination site for the Gateway® BP reaction BP Clonase™
   1969..2169    +  terminator     gene 7 terminator: transcription terminator for octopine-type Ti plasmid gene 7
   2315..2494    +  promoter       NOS promoter: nopaline synthase promoter
   2541..2561    +  protein_bind   attB3: mutant version of attB; core recombination site for the Gateway® BP reaction BP Clonase™
   2564..2591    +  ncRNA          CRISPR-DR4: Accession: RF01317 - CRISPR RNA direct repeat element
   2594..3268    +  CDS            DsRed2: DsRed2 is a basic (constitutively fluorescent) red fluorescent protein published in 2006, derived from Discosoma sp..
   3270..3294    -  protein_bind   attB2: mutant version of attB; recombination site for the Gateway® BP reaction BP Clonase™
   3392..4033    +  terminator     E9 terminator: terminator and polyadenylation signal from the pea rbcS-E9 gene
   4040..4194    +  CDS            lacZα (fragment): LacZα fragment of β-galactosidase; lacZ fragment
   4639..4891    -  terminator     MAS terminator: mannopine synthase terminator
   4908..5066    -  CDS            ble (fragment): BLE_KLEPN - Experimental evidence at protein level: Swiss-Prot protein existence level 1. Binding protein with a strong affinity to the bleomycin family of antibiotics. Binds to CL990; an antimitotic-antibiotic compound. From Klebsiella pneumoniae.
   5090..5881    -  CDS            neo: KKA2_KLEPN - Also known as kan, nptII. Experimental evidence at protein level: Swiss-Prot protein existence level 1. Resistance to kanamycin, neomycin, paromomycin, ribostamycin, butirosin and gentamicin B. From Klebsiella pneumoniae.
   5911..6291    -  promoter       MAS promoter: mannopine synthase promoter (Velten et al., 1984)
   6394..6588    +  CDS            mas1 (fragment): MAS1_AGRT9 - Protein inferred from homology: Swiss-Prot protein existence level 3. Reduces deoxy-fructosyl-glutamine to mannopine. From Agrobacterium tumefaciens (strain 15955).
   6663..6687    -  misc_feature   LB T-DNA repeat: left border repeat from nopaline C58 T-DNA
   6946..6969    +  promoter       Pc promoter (fragment): intI1 (promoter lies within the coding sequence); class 1 integron promoter
   7145..7201    +  CDS            GmR (fragment): gentamycin acetyltransferase; aacC1; confers resistance to gentamycin
   7212..7999    +  CDS            SmR (fragment): aminoglycoside adenylyltransferase (Murphy, 1985); aadA; confers resistance to spectinomycin and streptomycin
   8245..8833    +  rep_origin     ori: high-copy-number ColE1/pMB1/pBR322/pUC origin of replication
   9019..9159    -  misc_feature   bom: basis of mobility region from pBR322
   9261..9300    -  CDS            rop (fragment): Rop protein, which maintains plasmids at low copy number; rop
   9503..9697    -  rep_origin     pVS1 oriV: origin of replication for the Pseudomonas plasmid pVS1 (Heeb et al., 2000)
   9763..10836   -  CDS            pVS1 RepA: replication protein from the Pseudomonas plasmid pVS1 (Heeb et al., 2000)
  11265..11894   -  CDS            pVS1 StaA: stability protein from the Pseudomonas plasmid pVS1 (Heeb et al., 2000)
  12454..12855   -  CDS            Y4CG_SINFN (fragment): Protein inferred from homology: Swiss-Prot protein existence level 3. From Sinorhizobium fredii (strain NBRC 101917 / NGR234).
