[The description below was written by a language model from this plasmid's Addgene catalogue record and pLannotate feature annotations shown in this document.]
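Description:
pTKan-p35S::Csy4-pNOS::cogRFP is a 12.9 kb binary T-DNA vector built on the pTKan-GW-R1R2 backbone for Agrobacterium-mediated plant transformation. The backbone carries a high-copy ColE1/pUC-type origin with a pBR322 bom site for propagation in E. coli. It also has the pVS1 oriV, RepA and StaA functions for replication and stable maintenance in Agrobacterium. Bacterial selection is by spectinomycin through an aadA (SmR) gene. Between the nopaline-type right and left border repeats sits a plant selectable marker, nptII (neo), driven by the mannopine synthase promoter and closed by the MAS terminator, which confers kanamycin resistance on transformed plants.

The payload was assembled by multisite Gateway cloning, as shown by the attB1, attB4, attB3 and attB2 sites, and consists of two separate expression units. In the first, the CaMV 35S promoter drives Csy4, followed by the Ti plasmid gene 7 terminator. The feature table identifies this coding sequence as Cas6f/Csy4, the Pseudomonas aeruginosa CRISPR endoribonuclease. The catalogue's species and gene link to Arabidopsis citrate synthase 4 therefore appears to be a name collision rather than the actual insert. In the second unit, the weaker NOS promoter drives a DsRed2-type red fluorescent protein, terminated by the pea rbcS-E9 terminator. A CRISPR direct repeat element lies immediately upstream of the reporter's coding sequence, presumably the Csy4 cognate site implied by "cog". The reporter is thus an independent transcript rather than the C-terminal fusion listed in the catalogue. Csy4 cleavage of this repeat in the reporter mRNA would be expected to reduce fluorescence. This fits the plasmid's stated purpose of expressing both proteins in plants as part of an endoribonuclease-based two-component repressor system.
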