Addgene plasmid #110146: pTKan-p35S::Csy4-pNOS::cogRFP (C134, JBEI-15901)
Purpose: Transformation and expression of Csy4 and cogDsRed proteins in plants
Depositing lab: Dominique Loque. Depositing organization: Lawrence Berkeley National Laboratory. Publication: Endoribonuclease-Based Two-Component Repressor Systems for Tight Gene Expression Control in Plants. Liang Y, Richardson S, Yan J, Benites VT, Cheng-Yue C, Tran T, Mortimer J, Mukhopadhyay A, Keasling JD, Scheller HV, Loque D. ACS Synth Biol. 2017 May 19;6(5):806-816. doi: 10.1021/acssynbio.6b00295. Epub 2017 Feb 8. PubMed 28094975.
Backbone
  Vector backbone: pTKan-GW-R1R2
  Vector type: Bacterial Expression, Plant Expression
Growth in bacteria
  Bacterial resistance: Spectinomycin, 50 μg/mL
  Growth temperature: 37°C
  Growth strain: NEB5alpha
  Copy number: High Copy
Gene/Insert
  Gene/Insert name: Csy4
  Species: A. thaliana (mustard weed)
  Entrez Gene: ATCS (a.k.a. AT2G44350, CITRATE SYNTHASE 4, CSY4, F4I1.16)
  Tag / fusion protein: cogRFP (C terminal on insert)
  Cloning method: Gateway Cloning
  Sequencing primers: 5′ unknown
Terms and licenses: Academic/Nonprofit Terms; Industry Terms: Not Available to Industry
How to cite: pTKan-p35S::Csy4-pNOS::cogRFP (C134, JBEI-15901) was a gift from Dominique Loque (Addgene plasmid # 110146 ; http://n2t.net/addgene:110146 ; RRID:Addgene_110146)
